Addgene plasmid #110701: B. breve 16S toehold switch sensor
Purpose: Toehold switch sensor to detect the V3 hypervariable region of the 16S rRNA with GFP output
Depositing lab: James Collins. Depositing organization: Massachusetts Institute of Technology. Publication: A low-cost paper-based synthetic biology platform for analyzing gut microbiota and host biomarkers. Takahashi MK, Tan X, Dy AJ, Braff D, Akana RT, Furuta Y, Donghia N, Ananthakrishnan A, Collins JJ. Nat Commun. 2018 Aug 21;9(1):3347. doi: 10.1038/s41467-018-05864-4. PubMed 30131493.
Backbone
  Vector backbone: pCOLA
  Vector type: Synthetic Biology
Growth in bacteria
  Bacterial resistance: Kanamycin, 50 μg/mL
  Growth temperature: 37°C
  Growth strain: NEB Stable
  Copy number: Low Copy
Gene/Insert
  Gene/Insert name: B. breve 16S toehold switch sensor
  Promoter: T7
  Cloning method: Gibson Cloning
  Sequencing primers: 5′ ttcaccaccctgaattgactc
Terms and licenses: Academic/Nonprofit Terms; Industry Terms: Not Available to Industry
How to cite: B. breve 16S toehold switch sensor was a gift from James Collins (Addgene plasmid # 110701 ; http://n2t.net/addgene:110701 ; RRID:Addgene_110701)
