[The description below was written by a language model from this plasmid's Addgene catalogue record and pLannotate feature annotations shown in this document.]
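Description:
B. breve 16S toehold switch sensor is a low-copy bacterial synthetic-biology plasmid built on the pCOLA backbone. It replicates from the ColA origin, which is compatible with other common E. coli origins, and is selected with kanamycin through an aph(3')-Ia resistance gene driven by a bla-type promoter. The backbone also carries lacI with its own promoter, plus small remnants annotated as a CAP binding site, a tetracycline-resistance fragment and a partial AmpR promoter. These appear to be backbone leftovers rather than functional parts.

The payload is a single T7-driven expression unit. A T7 promoter is followed by roughly 100 nt of unannotated sequence, which is where the toehold switch riboregulator would be expected to sit, although the feature table does not mark it. Next come a fluorescent protein open reading frame, a fragment of the LVA-variant ssrA degradation tag, and a T7 terminator. The catalogue describes the output as GFP; the automated annotation instead labels this reading frame hfriFP, which is probably a nearest-match call by the software, so the exact reporter variant is uncertain.

In a toehold switch, the reporter's ribosome binding site and start codon are sequestered in an RNA hairpin. Binding of a complementary trigger RNA to the single-stranded toehold opens the hairpin and allows translation. Here the trigger is the V3 hypervariable region of the 16S rRNA, by name that of B. breve, so fluorescence reports the presence of that species' RNA. The associated publication concerns a low-cost paper-based platform for analysing gut microbiota and host biomarkers. The depositor and sequencing-derived records differ by one nucleotide in length and share the same annotated layout.
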