Features (pLannotate 1.2.2; 12 found; start..end, strand, type, name):
     34..52      +  promoter       T7 promoter: promoter for bacteriophage T7 RNA polymerase
    151..864     +  CDS            hfriFP: hfriFP is a fluorescent protein published in 2013, derived from Herbaspirillum frisingense.
    874..894     +  CDS            ssrA tag (LVA) (fragment): C-terminal peptide that mediates degradation in bacteria through the ClpXP and ClpAP proteases (McGinness et al., 2006) mutant LVA variant that confers accelerated degradation under some conditions (Andersen et al., 1998)
    972..1019    +  terminator     T7 terminator: transcription terminator for bacteriophage T7 RNA polymerase
   1183..1240    +  promoter       AmpR promoter (fragment): bla
   1249..2064    -  CDS            KanR: aminoglycoside phosphotransferase; aph(3')-Ia; confers resistance to kanamycin in bacteria or G418 (Geneticin®) in eukaryotes
   2065..2156    -  promoter       AmpR promoter: bla
   2174..2809    -  rep_origin     ColA ori: Plasmids containing the ColA origin of replication can be propagated in E. coli cells that contain additional plasmids with compatible origins.
   2894..2958    -  CDS            TcR (fragment): tetracycline efflux protein; tet; confers resistance to tetracycline
   2973..2994    -  protein_bind   CAP binding site: CAP binding activates transcription in the presence of cAMP. E. coli catabolite activator protein
   3007..4089    -  CDS            lacI: lac repressor; lacI; The lac repressor binds to the lac operator to inhibit transcription in E. coli. This inhibition can be relieved by adding lactose or isopropyl-β-D-thiogalactopyranoside (IPTG).
   4090..4167    -  promoter       lacI promoter: lacI
>Addgene plasmid #110701 | B. breve 16S toehold switch sensor | depositor full sequence | sequence record 212248 | B. breve 16S toehold switch sensor sequence 4192 bps
AAGTCTAACGCTGCTCTGGGCTAACTGTCGCGCTAATACGACTCACTATAGGGAAGTGCCTTGCTCCCTA
ACAAAAGAGGTTTACAACCGGACTTTAGAACAGAGGAGATAAAGATGGGTTGTAAACCAAACCTGGCGGC
AGCGCAAAAGATGCGTAAAGGAGAAGAACTTTTCACTGGAGTTGTCCCAATTCTTGTTGAATTAGATGGT
GATGTTAATGGGCACAAATTTTCTGTCAGTGGAGAGGGTGAAGGTGATGCAACATACGGAAAACTTACCC
TTAAATTTATTTGCACTACTGGAAAACTACCTGTTCCGTGGCCAACACTTGTCACTACTTTCGGTTATGG
TGTTCAATGCTTTGCGAGATACCCAGATCACATGAAACAGCATGACTTTTTCAAGAGTGCCATGCCCGAA
GGTTACGTACAGGAAAGAACTATATTTTTCAAAGATGACGGGAACTACAAGACACGTGCTGAAGTCAAGT
TTGAAGGTGATACCCTTGTTAATAGAATCGAGTTAAAAGGTATTGATTTTAAAGAAGATGGAAACATTCT
TGGACACAAATTGGAATACAACTATAACTCACACAATGTATACATCATGGCAGACAAACAAAAGAATGGA
ATCAAAGTTAACTTCAAAATTAGACACAACATTGAAGATGGAAGCGTTCAACTAGCAGACCATTATCAAC
AAAATACTCCGATTGGCGATGGCCCTGTCCTTTTACCAGACAACCATTACCTGTCCACACAATCTGCCCT
TTCGAAAGATCCCAACGAAAAGAGAGACCACATGGTCCTTCTTGAGTTTGTAACCGCTGCTGGGATTACA
CATGGCATGGATGAACTATACAAAAGGCCTGCAGCAAACGACGAAAACTACGCTGCATCAGTTTAATAAG
ATAAACCAGAGCGGCACGGCAAGCAGAGTATACGAGATTCGGTAGCCACCGCTGAGCATAACTAGCATAA
CCCCTTGGGGCCTCTAAACGGGTCTTGAGGGGTTTTTTGCTGAAACCTCAGGCATTTGAGAAGCACACGG
TCACACTGCTTCCGGTAGTCAATAAACCGGTAAACCAGCAATAGACATAAGCGGCTATTTAACGACCCTG
CCCTGAACCGACGACAAGCTGACGACCGGGTCTCCGCAAGTGGCACTTTTCGGGGAAATGTGCGCGGAAC
CCCTATTTGTTTATTTTTCTAAATACATTCAAATATGTATCCGCTCATGAATTAATTCTTAGAAAAACTC
ATCGAGCATCAAATGAAACTGCAATTTATTCATATCAGGATTATCAATACCATATTTTTGAAAAAGCCGT
TTCTGTAATGAAGGAGAAAACTCACCGAGGCAGTTCCATAGGATGGCAAGATCCTGGTATCGGTCTGCGA
TTCCGACTCGTCCAACATCAATACAACCTATTAATTTCCCCTCGTCAAAAATAAGGTTATCAAGTGAGAA
ATCACCATGAGTGACGACTGAATCCGGTGAGAATGGCAAAAGTTTATGCATTTCTTTCCAGACTTGTTCA
ACAGGCCAGCCATTACGCTCGTCATCAAAATCACTCGCATCAACCAAACCGTTATTCATTCGTGATTGCG
CCTGAGCGAGACGAAATACGCGGTCGCTGTTAAAAGGACAATTACAAACAGGAATCGAATGCAACCGGCG
CAGGAACACTGCCAGCGCATCAACAATATTTTCACCTGAATCAGGATATTCTTCTAATACCTGGAATGCT
GTTTTCCCGGGGATCGCAGTGGTGAGTAACCATGCATCATCAGGAGTACGGATAAAATGCTTGATGGTCG
GAAGAGGCATAAATTCCGTCAGCCAGTTTAGTCTGACCATCTCATCTGTAACATCATTGGCAACGCTACC
TTTGCCATGTTTCAGAAACAACTCTGGCGCATCGGGCTTCCCATACAATCGATAGATTGTCGCACCTGAT
TGCCCGACATTATCGCGAGCCCATTTATACCCATATAAATCAGCATCCATGTTGGAATTTAATCGCGGCC
TAGAGCAAGACGTTTCCCGTTGAATATGGCTCATACTCTTCCTTTTTCAATATTATTGAAGCATTTATCA
GGGTTATTGTCTCATGAGCGGATACATATTTGAATGTATTTAGAAAAATAAACAAATAGGCATGCTAGCG
CAGAAACGTCCTAGAAGATGCCAGGAGGATACTTAGCAGAGAGACAATAAGGCCGGAGCGAAGCCGTTTT
TCCATAGGCTCCGCCCCCCTGACGAACATCACGAAATCTGACGCTCAAATCAGTGGTGGCGAAACCCGAC
AGGACTATAAAGATACCAGGCGTTTCCCCCTGATGGCTCCCTCTTGCGCTCTCCTGTTCCCGTCCTGCGG
CGTCCGTGTTGTGGTGGAGGCTTTACCCAAATCACCACGTCCCGTTCCGTGTAGACAGTTCGCTCCAAGC
TGGGCTGTGTGCAAGAACCCCCCGTTCAGCCCGACTGCTGCGCCTTATCCGGTAACTATCATCTTGAGTC
CAACCCGGAAAGACACGACAAAACGCCACTGGCAGCAGCCATTGGTAACTGAGAATTAGTGGATTTAGAT
ATCGAGAGTCTTGAAGTGGTGGCCTAACAGAGGCTACACTGAAAGGACAGTATTTGGTATCTGCGCTCCA
CTAAAGCCAGTTACCAGGTTAAGCAGTTCCCCAACTGACTTAACCTTCGATCAAACCGCCTCCCCAGGCG
GTTTTTTCGTTTACAGAGCAGGAGATTACGACGATCGTAAAAGGATCTCAAGAAGATCCTTTACGGATTC
CCGACACCATCACTCTAGATTTCAGTGCAATTTATCTCTTCAAATGTAGCACCTGAAGTCAGCCCCATAC
GATATAAGTTGTAATTCTCATGTTAGTCATGCCCCGCGCCCACCGGAAGGAGCTGACTGGGTTGAAGGCT
CTCAAGGGCATCGGTCGAGATCCCGGTGCCTAATGAGTGAGCTAACTTACATTAATTGCGTTGCGCTCAC
TGCCCGCTTTCCAGTCGGGAAACCTGTCGTGCCAGCTGCATTAATGAATCGGCCAACGCGCGGGGAGAGG
CGGTTTGCGTATTGGGCGCCAGGGTGGTTTTTCTTTTCACCAGTGAGACGGGCAACAGCTGATTGCCCTT
CACCGCCTGGCCCTGAGAGAGTTGCAGCAAGCGGTCCACGCTGGTTTGCCCCAGCAGGCGAAAATCCTGT
TTGATGGTGGTTAACGGCGGGATATAACATGAGCTGTCTTCGGTATCGTCGTATCCCACTACCGAGATGT
CCGCACCAACGCGCAGCCCGGACTCGGTAATGGCGCGCATTGCGCCCAGCGCCATCTGATCGTTGGCAAC
CAGCATCGCAGTGGGAACGATGCCCTCATTCAGCATTTGCATGGTTTGTTGAAAACCGGACATGGCACTC
CAGTCGCCTTCCCGTTCCGCTATCGGCTGAATTTGATTGCGAGTGAGATATTTATGCCAGCCAGCCAGAC
GCAGACGCGCCGAGACAGAACTTAATGGGCCCGCTAACAGCGCGATTTGCTGGTGACCCAATGCGACCAG
ATGCTCCACGCCCAGTCGCGTACCGTCTTCATGGGAGAAAATAATACTGTTGATGGGTGTCTGGTCAGAG
ACATCAAGAAATAACGCCGGAACATTAGTGCAGGCAGCTTCCACAGCAATGGCATCCTGGTCATCCAGCG
GATAGTTAATGATCAGCCCACTGACGCGTTGCGCGAGAAGATTGTGCACCGCCGCTTTACAGGCTTCGAC
GCCGCTTCGTTCTACCATCGACACCACCACGCTGGCACCCAGTTGATCGGCGCGAGATTTAATCGCCGCG
ACAATTTGCGACGGCGCGTGCAGGGCCAGACTGGAGGTGGCAACGCCAATCAGCAACGACTGTTTGCCCG
CCAGTTGTTGTGCCACGCGGTTGGGAATGTAATTCAGCTCCGCCATCGCCGCTTCCACTTTTTCCCGCGT
TTTCGCAGAAACGTGGCTGGCCTGGTTCACCACGCGGGAAACGGTCTGATAAGAGACACCGGCATACTCT
GCGACATCGTATAACGTTACTGGTTTCACATTCACCACCCTGAATTGACTCTCTTCCGGGCGCTATCATG
CCATACCGCGAAAGGTTTTGCGCCATTCGATGGTGTCCGGGATCTCGACGCTCTCCCTTATG
