Features (pLannotate 1.2.2; 12 found; start..end, strand, type, name):
     34..52      +  promoter       T7 promoter: promoter for bacteriophage T7 RNA polymerase
    151..864     +  CDS            hfriFP: hfriFP is a fluorescent protein published in 2013, derived from Herbaspirillum frisingense.
    874..894     +  CDS            ssrA tag (LVA) (fragment): C-terminal peptide that mediates degradation in bacteria through the ClpXP and ClpAP proteases (McGinness et al., 2006) mutant LVA variant that confers accelerated degradation under some conditions (Andersen et al., 1998)
    973..1020    +  terminator     T7 terminator: transcription terminator for bacteriophage T7 RNA polymerase
   1184..1241    +  promoter       AmpR promoter (fragment): bla
   1250..2065    -  CDS            KanR: aminoglycoside phosphotransferase; aph(3')-Ia; confers resistance to kanamycin in bacteria or G418 (Geneticin®) in eukaryotes
   2066..2157    -  promoter       AmpR promoter: bla
   2175..2810    -  rep_origin     ColA ori: Plasmids containing the ColA origin of replication can be propagated in E. coli cells that contain additional plasmids with compatible origins.
   2895..2959    -  CDS            TcR (fragment): tetracycline efflux protein; tet; confers resistance to tetracycline
   2974..2995    -  protein_bind   CAP binding site: CAP binding activates transcription in the presence of cAMP. E. coli catabolite activator protein
   3008..4090    -  CDS            lacI: lac repressor; lacI; The lac repressor binds to the lac operator to inhibit transcription in E. coli. This inhibition can be relieved by adding lactose or isopropyl-β-D-thiogalactopyranoside (IPTG).
   4091..4168    -  promoter       lacI promoter: lacI
>Addgene plasmid #110701 | B. breve 16S toehold switch sensor | addgene full sequence | sequence record 217915 | Addgene NGS Result
AAGTCTAACGCTGCTCTGGGCTAACTGTCGCGCTAATACGACTCACTATAGGGAAGTGCCTTGCTCCCTA
ACAAAAGAGGTTTACAACCGGACTTTAGAACAGAGGAGATAAAGATGGGTTGTAAACCAAACCTGGCGGC
AGCGCAAAAGATGCGTAAAGGAGAAGAACTTTTCACTGGAGTTGTCCCAATTCTTGTTGAATTAGATGGT
GATGTTAATGGGCACAAATTTTCTGTCAGTGGAGAGGGTGAAGGTGATGCAACATACGGAAAACTTACCC
TTAAATTTATTTGCACTACTGGAAAACTACCTGTTCCGTGGCCAACACTTGTCACTACTTTCGGTTATGG
TGTTCAATGCTTTGCGAGATACCCAGATCACATGAAACAGCATGACTTTTTCAAGAGTGCCATGCCCGAA
GGTTACGTACAGGAAAGAACTATATTTTTCAAAGATGACGGGAACTACAAGACACGTGCTGAAGTCAAGT
TTGAAGGTGATACCCTTGTTAATAGAATCGAGTTAAAAGGTATTGATTTTAAAGAAGATGGAAACATTCT
TGGACACAAATTGGAATACAACTATAACTCACACAATGTATACATCATGGCAGACAAACAAAAGAATGGA
ATCAAAGTTAACTTCAAAATTAGACACAACATTGAAGATGGAAGCGTTCAACTAGCAGACCATTATCAAC
AAAATACTCCGATTGGCGATGGCCCTGTCCTTTTACCAGACAACCATTACCTGTCCACACAATCTGCCCT
TTCGAAAGATCCCAACGAAAAGAGAGACCACATGGTCCTTCTTGAGTTTGTAACCGCTGCTGGGATTACA
CATGGCATGGATGAACTATACAAAAGGCCTGCAGCAAACGACGAAAACTACGCTGCATCAGTTTAATAAG
ATAAACCAGAGCGGCACGGCAAGCAGAGTATACGAGATTCGGTAGCCACCGCTGAGCAATAACTAGCATA
ACCCCTTGGGGCCTCTAAACGGGTCTTGAGGGGTTTTTTGCTGAAACCTCAGGCATTTGAGAAGCACACG
GTCACACTGCTTCCGGTAGTCAATAAACCGGTAAACCAGCAATAGACATAAGCGGCTATTTAACGACCCT
GCCCTGAACCGACGACAAGCTGACGACCGGGTCTCCGCAAGTGGCACTTTTCGGGGAAATGTGCGCGGAA
CCCCTATTTGTTTATTTTTCTAAATACATTCAAATATGTATCCGCTCATGAATTAATTCTTAGAAAAACT
CATCGAGCATCAAATGAAACTGCAATTTATTCATATCAGGATTATCAATACCATATTTTTGAAAAAGCCG
TTTCTGTAATGAAGGAGAAAACTCACCGAGGCAGTTCCATAGGATGGCAAGATCCTGGTATCGGTCTGCG
ATTCCGACTCGTCCAACATCAATACAACCTATTAATTTCCCCTCGTCAAAAATAAGGTTATCAAGTGAGA
AATCACCATGAGTGACGACTGAATCCGGTGAGAATGGCAAAAGTTTATGCATTTCTTTCCAGACTTGTTC
AACAGGCCAGCCATTACGCTCGTCATCAAAATCACTCGCATCAACCAAACCGTTATTCATTCGTGATTGC
GCCTGAGCGAGACGAAATACGCGGTCGCTGTTAAAAGGACAATTACAAACAGGAATCGAATGCAACCGGC
GCAGGAACACTGCCAGCGCATCAACAATATTTTCACCTGAATCAGGATATTCTTCTAATACCTGGAATGC
TGTTTTCCCGGGGATCGCAGTGGTGAGTAACCATGCATCATCAGGAGTACGGATAAAATGCTTGATGGTC
GGAAGAGGCATAAATTCCGTCAGCCAGTTTAGTCTGACCATCTCATCTGTAACATCATTGGCAACGCTAC
CTTTGCCATGTTTCAGAAACAACTCTGGCGCATCGGGCTTCCCATACAATCGATAGATTGTCGCACCTGA
TTGCCCGACATTATCGCGAGCCCATTTATACCCATATAAATCAGCATCCATGTTGGAATTTAATCGCGGC
CTAGAGCAAGACGTTTCCCGTTGAATATGGCTCATACTCTTCCTTTTTCAATATTATTGAAGCATTTATC
AGGGTTATTGTCTCATGAGCGGATACATATTTGAATGTATTTAGAAAAATAAACAAATAGGCATGCTAGC
GCAGAAACGTCCTAGAAGATGCCAGGAGGATACTTAGCAGAGAGACAATAAGGCCGGAGCGAAGCCGTTT
TTCCATAGGCTCCGCCCCCCTGACGAACATCACGAAATCTGACGCTCAAATCAGTGGTGGCGAAACCCGA
CAGGACTATAAAGATACCAGGCGTTTCCCCCTGATGGCTCCCTCTTGCGCTCTCCTGTTCCCGTCCTGCG
GCGTCCGTGTTGTGGTGGAGGCTTTACCCAAATCACCACGTCCCGTTCCGTGTAGACAGTTCGCTCCAAG
CTGGGCTGTGTGCAAGAACCCCCCGTTCAGCCCGACTGCTGCGCCTTATCCGGTAACTATCATCTTGAGT
CCAACCCGGAAAGACACGACAAAACGCCACTGGCAGCAGCCATTGGTAACTGAGAATTAGTGGATTTAGA
TATCGAGAGTCTTGAAGTGGTGGCCTAACAGAGGCTACACTGAAAGGACAGTATTTGGTATCTGCGCTCC
ACTAAAGCCAGTTACCAGGTTAAGCAGTTCCCCAACTGACTTAACCTTCGATCAAACCGCCTCCCCAGGC
GGTTTTTTCGTTTACAGAGCAGGAGATTACGACGATCGTAAAAGGATCTCAAGAAGATCCTTTACGGATT
CCCGACACCATCACTCTAGATTTCAGTGCAATTTATCTCTTCAAATGTAGCACCTGAAGTCAGCCCCATA
CGATATAAGTTGTAATTCTCATGTTAGTCATGCCCCGCGCCCACCGGAAGGAGCTGACTGGGTTGAAGGC
TCTCAAGGGCATCGGTCGAGATCCCGGTGCCTAATGAGTGAGCTAACTTACATTAATTGCGTTGCGCTCA
CTGCCCGCTTTCCAGTCGGGAAACCTGTCGTGCCAGCTGCATTAATGAATCGGCCAACGCGCGGGGAGAG
GCGGTTTGCGTATTGGGCGCCAGGGTGGTTTTTCTTTTCACCAGTGAGACGGGCAACAGCTGATTGCCCT
TCACCGCCTGGCCCTGAGAGAGTTGCAGCAAGCGGTCCACGCTGGTTTGCCCCAGCAGGCGAAAATCCTG
TTTGATGGTGGTTAACGGCGGGATATAACATGAGCTGTCTTCGGTATCGTCGTATCCCACTACCGAGATG
TCCGCACCAACGCGCAGCCCGGACTCGGTAATGGCGCGCATTGCGCCCAGCGCCATCTGATCGTTGGCAA
CCAGCATCGCAGTGGGAACGATGCCCTCATTCAGCATTTGCATGGTTTGTTGAAAACCGGACATGGCACT
CCAGTCGCCTTCCCGTTCCGCTATCGGCTGAATTTGATTGCGAGTGAGATATTTATGCCAGCCAGCCAGA
CGCAGACGCGCCGAGACAGAACTTAATGGGCCCGCTAACAGCGCGATTTGCTGGTGACCCAATGCGACCA
GATGCTCCACGCCCAGTCGCGTACCGTCTTCATGGGAGAAAATAATACTGTTGATGGGTGTCTGGTCAGA
GACATCAAGAAATAACGCCGGAACATTAGTGCAGGCAGCTTCCACAGCAATGGCATCCTGGTCATCCAGC
GGATAGTTAATGATCAGCCCACTGACGCGTTGCGCGAGAAGATTGTGCACCGCCGCTTTACAGGCTTCGA
CGCCGCTTCGTTCTACCATCGACACCACCACGCTGGCACCCAGTTGATCGGCGCGAGATTTAATCGCCGC
GACAATTTGCGACGGCGCGTGCAGGGCCAGACTGGAGGTGGCAACGCCAATCAGCAACGACTGTTTGCCC
GCCAGTTGTTGTGCCACGCGGTTGGGAATGTAATTCAGCTCCGCCATCGCCGCTTCCACTTTTTCCCGCG
TTTTCGCAGAAACGTGGCTGGCCTGGTTCACCACGCGGGAAACGGTCTGATAAGAGACACCGGCATACTC
TGCGACATCGTATAACGTTACTGGTTTCACATTCACCACCCTGAATTGACTCTCTTCCGGGCGCTATCAT
GCCATACCGCGAAAGGTTTTGCGCCATTCGATGGTGTCCGGGATCTCGACGCTCTCCCTTATG
